Addgene plasmid #62378: FRE5Cf
Purpose: Derived from FRE5. A two nucleotide insertion to shift the reading frame to dsRED.
Depositing lab: Thomas Cooper. Depositing organization: Baylor College of Medicine. Publication: A bichromatic fluorescent reporter for cell-based screens of alternative splicing. Orengo JP, Bundman D, Cooper TA. Nucleic Acids Res. 2006;34(22):e148. Epub 2006 Nov 16. 10.1093/nar/gkl967 PubMed 17142220.
Backbone
  Vector backbone: pcDNA3.1
  Vector type: Mammalian Expression
Growth in bacteria
  Bacterial resistance: Ampicillin, 100 μg/mL
  Growth temperature: 37°C
  Growth strain: DH5alpha
  Copy number: High Copy
Gene/Insert
  Gene/Insert name: dsRed and GFP (alt name: FLAGNLSREDGFP5Claf)
Terms and licenses: Academic/Nonprofit Terms; Industry Terms: Not Available to Industry
Depositor comments: The plasmid contains commercially generated dsRED and EGFP fluorescent proteins
How to cite: FRE5Cf was a gift from Thomas Cooper (Addgene plasmid # 62378 ; http://n2t.net/addgene:62378 ; RRID:Addgene_62378)
