[The description below was written by a language model from this plasmid's Addgene catalogue record and pLannotate feature annotations shown in this document.]
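Description:
FRE5Cf is a mammalian expression plasmid built on the pcDNA3.1 backbone and belongs to a family of bichromatic fluorescent reporters developed for cell-based screens of alternative splicing. It is maintained in E. coli through a high-copy ColE1/pUC-type origin and selected with ampicillin via the AmpR (β-lactamase) cassette. An f1 origin is also present. For selection in mammalian cells the backbone carries a neomycin/kanamycin phosphotransferase gene driven by the SV40 enhancer/early promoter and terminated by an SV40 polyadenylation signal. Short annotated fragments such as ble, lacI, the lac promoter/operator region, bom and a truncated HIV-1 LTR appear to be backbone remnants or incidental matches rather than functional parts.

The payload sits downstream of the CMV immediate-early enhancer and promoter, with a T7 promoter just upstream of the coding region, and ends at the bovine growth hormone polyadenylation signal. It consists of an N-terminal FLAG epitope followed by DsRed and then EGFP coding sequences arranged in tandem. The alternative insert name also implies a nuclear localization signal, although none is annotated in the feature table. In this reporter design the two fluorescent proteins are read in different frames, so the frame entering the cassette determines which colour is produced. According to the record, FRE5Cf is derived from the parent plasmid FRE5 by a two-nucleotide insertion that shifts the reading frame to DsRed. This suggests use as a fixed-frame, red-output reference alongside the splicing-responsive reporters, though the record does not state this role explicitly. It also does not describe the sequence lying between the FLAG tag and DsRed.
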