Features (pLannotate 1.2.2; 22 found; start..end, strand, type, name):
     36..80      -  misc_feature   bom (fragment): basis of mobility region from pBR322
    235..614     +  enhancer       CMV enhancer: human cytomegalovirus immediate early enhancer
    615..818     +  promoter       CMV promoter: human cytomegalovirus (CMV) immediate early promoter
    814..847     +  LTR            5' LTR (truncated) (fragment): truncated 5' long terminal repeat (LTR) from HIV-1
    863..881     +  promoter       T7 promoter: promoter for bacteriophage T7 RNA polymerase
    922..945     +  CDS            FLAG: FLAG® epitope tag, followed by an enterokinase cleavage site
   1015..1692    +  CDS            DsRed1: wild-type DsRed mammalian codon-optimized
   1701..2417    +  CDS            EGFP: the original enhanced GFP (Yang et al., 1996) mammalian codon-optimized
   2449..2673    +  polyA_signal   bGH poly(A) signal: bovine growth hormone polyadenylation signal
   2677..2698    +  promoter       SV40 promoter (fragment): SV40 enhancer and early promoter
   2719..3147    +  rep_origin     f1 ori (sequence partly withheld): f1 bacteriophage origin of replication; arrow indicates direction of (+) strand synthesis
   3161..3491    +  promoter       SV40 promoter: SV40 enhancer and early promoter
   3558..4349    +  CDS            neo: KKA2_KLEPN - Also known as kan, nptII. Experimental evidence at protein level: Swiss-Prot protein existence level 1. Resistance to kanamycin, neomycin, paromomycin, ribostamycin, butirosin and gentamicin B. From Klebsiella pneumoniae.
   4373..4531    +  CDS            ble (fragment): BLE_KLEPN - Experimental evidence at protein level: Swiss-Prot protein existence level 1. Binding protein with a strong affinity to the bleomycin family of antibiotics. Binds to CL990; an antimitotic-antibiotic compound. From Klebsiella pneumoniae.
   4526..4647    +  polyA_signal   SV40 poly(A) signal: SV40 polyadenylation signal
   4720..4736    -  protein_bind   lac operator: The lac repressor binds to the lac operator to inhibit transcription in E. coli. This inhibition can be relieved by adding lactose or isopropyl-β-D-thiogalactopyranoside (IPTG). lac repressor encoded by lacI
   4744..4774    -  promoter       lac promoter: promoter for the E. coli lac operon
   4789..4810    -  protein_bind   CAP binding site: CAP binding activates transcription in the presence of cAMP. E. coli catabolite activator protein
   4823..4915    -  CDS            lacI (fragment): lac repressor; lacI; The lac repressor binds to the lac operator to inhibit transcription in E. coli. This inhibition can be relieved by adding lactose or isopropyl-β-D-thiogalactopyranoside (IPTG).
   5098..5686    -  rep_origin     ori: high-copy-number ColE1/pMB1/pBR322/pUC origin of replication
   5857..6717    -  CDS            AmpR: β-lactamase; bla; confers resistance to ampicillin, carbenicillin, and related antibiotics
   6718..6822    -  promoter       AmpR promoter: bla
>Addgene plasmid #62378 | FRE5Cf | depositor full sequence | sequence record 150806 | FRE5Cf sequence 6853 bps
GACGGATCGGGAGATCTCCCGATCCCCTATGGTCGACTCTCAGTACAATCTGCTCTGATGCCGCATAGTT
AAGCCAGTATCTGCTCCCTGCTTGTGTGTTGGAGGTCGCTGAGTAGTGCGCGAGCAAAATTTAAGCTACA
ACAAGGCAAGGCTTGACCGACAATTGCATGAAGAATCTGCTTAGGGTTAGGCGTTTTGCGCTGCTTCGCG
ATGTACGGGCCAGATATACGCGTTGACATTGATTATTGACTAGTTATTAATAGTAATCAATTACGGGGTC
ATTAGTTCATAGCCCATATATGGAGTTCCGCGTTACATAACTTACGGTAAATGGCCCGCCTGGCTGACCG
CCCAACGACCCCCGCCCATTGACGTCAATAATGACGTATGTTCCCATAGTAACGCCAATAGGGACTTTCC
ATTGACGTCAATGGGTGGACTATTTACGGTAAACTGCCCACTTGGCAGTACATCAAGTGTATCATATGCC
AAGTACGCCCCCTATTGACGTCAATGACGGTAAATGGCCCGCCTGGCATTATGCCCAGTACATGACCTTA
TGGGACTTTCCTACTTGGCAGTACATCTACGTATTAGTCATCGCTATTACCATGGTGATGCGGTTTTGGC
AGTACATCAATGGGCGTGGATAGCGGTTTGACTCACGGGGATTTCCAAGTCTCCACCCCATTGACGTCAA
TGGGAGTTTGTTTTGGCACCAAAATCAACGGGACTTTCCAAAATGTCGTAACAACTCCGCCCCATTGACG
CAAATGGGCGGTAGGCGTGTACGGTGGGAGGTCTATATAAGCAGAGCTCTCTGGCTAACTAGAGAACCCA
CTGCTTACTGGCTTATCGAAATTAATACGACTCACTATAGGGAGACCCAAGCTGGCTAGCGTTTAAACTT
AAGCTTCCATGGATTACAAGGATGACGATGACAAGGGGGTACCTGCCCCAAAAAAAAAACGCAAAGTGGA
GGACCCAGTACCAGGATCCAATCGCGATACCGGTGTGCGCTCCTCCAAGAACGTCATCAAGGAGTTCATG
CGCTTCAAGGTGCGCATGGAGGGCACCGTGAACGGCCACGAGTTCGAGATCGAGGGCGAGGGCGAGGGCC
GCCCCTACGAGGGCCACAACACCGTGAAGCTGAAGGTGACCAAGGGCGGCCCCCTGCCCTTCGCCTGGGA
CATCCTGTCCCCCCAGTTCCAGTACGGCTCCAAGGTGTACGTGAAGCACCCCGCCGACATCCCCGACTAC
AAGAAGCTGTCCTTCCCCGAGGGCTTCAAGTGGGAGCGCGTGATGAACTTCGAGGACGGCGGCGTGGTGA
CCGTGACCCAGGACTCCTCCCTGCAGGACGGCTGCTTCATCTACAAGGTGAAGTTCATCGGCGTGAACTT
CCCCTCCGACGGCCCCGTAATGCAGAAGAAGACCATGGGCTGGGAGGCCTCCACCGAGCGCCTGTACCCC
CGCGACGGCGTGCTGAAGGGCGAGATCCACAAGGCCCTGAAGCTGAAGGACGGCGGCCACTACCTGGTGG
AGTTCAAGTCCATCTACATGGCCAAGAAGCCCGTGCAGCTGCCCGGCTACTACTACGTGGACTCCAAGCT
GGACATCACCTCCCACAACGAGGACTACACCATCGTGGAGCAGTACGAGCGCACCGAGGGCCGCCACCAC
CTGTTCCTGTAGACCGCGGTGTGAGCAAGGGCGAGGAGCTGTTCACCGGGGTGGTGCCCATCCTGGTCGA
GCTGGACGGCGACGTAAACGGCCACAAGTTCAGCGTGTCCGGCGAGGGCGAGGGCGATGCCACCTACGGC
AAGCTGACCCTGAAGTTCATCTGCACCACCGGCAAGCTGCCCGTGCCCTGGCCCACCCTCGTGACCACCC
TGACCTACGGCGTGCAGTGCTTCAGCCGCTACCCCGACCACATGAAGCAGCACGACTTCTTCAAGTCCGC
CATGCCCGAAGGCTACGTCCAGGAGCGCACCATCTTCTTCAAGGACGACGGCAACTACAAGACCCGCGCC
GAGGTGAAGTTCGAGGGCGACACCCTGGTGAACCGCATCGAGCTGAAGGGCATCGACTTCAAGGAGGACG
GCAACATCCTGGGGCACAAGCTGGAGTACAACTACAACAGCCACAACGTCTATATCATGGCCGACAAGCA
GAAGAACGGCATCAAGGTGAACTTCAAGATCCGCCACAACATCGAGGACGGCAGCGTGCAGCTCGCCGAC
CACTACCAGCAGAACACCCCCATCGGCGACGGCCCCGTGCTGCTGCCCGACAACCACTACCTGAGCACCC
AGTCCGCCCTGAGCAAAGACCCCAACGAGAAGCGCGATCACATGGTCCTGCTGGAGTTCGTGACCGCCGC
CGGGATCACTCTCGGCATGGACGAGCTGTACAAGTAAGGGCCCGTTTAAACCCGCTGATCAGCCTCGACT
GTGCCTTCTAGTTGCCAGCCATCTGTTGTTTGCCCCTCCCCCGTGCCTTCCTTGACCCTGGAAGGTGCCA
CTCCCACTGTCCTTTCCTAATAAAATGAGGAAATTGCATCGCATTGTCTGAGTAGGTGTCATTCTATTCT
GGGGGGTGGGGTGGGGCAGGACAGCAAGGGGGAGGATTGGGAAGACAATAGCAGGCATGCTGGGGATGCG
GTGGGCTCTATGGCTTCTGAGGCGGAAAGAACCAGCTGGGGCTCTAGGGGGTATCCCC
[124 nt withheld, positions 2719-2842]
C
[32 nt withheld, positions 2844-2875]
CA
[57 nt withheld, positions 2878-2934]
A
[49 nt withheld, positions 2936-2984]
CCTTTGACGTTGGAGTCCACGTTCTTT
[37 nt withheld, positions 3012-3048]
ACCCTATCTCGGTCTATTCTTTTGATTTATAAGGGATTTTGGGGATTTCGGCCTATTGGTTAAAAAATGA
GCTGATTTAACAAAAATTTAACGCGAATTAATTCTGTGGAATGTGTGTCAGTTAGGGTGTGGAAAGTCCC
CAGGCTCCCCAGGCAGGCAGAAGTATGCAAAGCATGCATCTCAATTAGTCAGCAACCAGGTGTGGAAAGT
CCCCAGGCTCCCCAGCAGGCAGAAGTATGCAAAGCATGCATCTCAATTAGTCAGCAACCATAGTCCCGCC
CCTAACTCCGCCCATCCCGCCCCTAACTCCGCCCAGTTCCGCCCATTCTCCGCCCCATGGCTGACTAATT
TTTTTTATTTATGCAGAGGCCGAGGCCGCCTCTGCCTCTGAGCTATTCCAGAAGTAGTGAGGAGGCTTTT
TTGGAGGCCTAGGCTTTTGCAAAAAGCTCCCGGGAGCTTGTATATCCATTTTCGGATCTGATCAAGAGAC
AGGATGAGGATCGTTTCGCATGATTGAACAAGATGGATTGCACGCAGGTTCTCCGGCCGCTTGGGTGGAG
AGGCTATTCGGCTATGACTGGGCACAACAGACAATCGGCTGCTCTGATGCCGCCGTGTTCCGGCTGTCAG
CGCAGGGGCGCCCGGTTCTTTTTGTCAAGACCGACCTGTCCGGTGCCCTGAATGAACTGCAGGACGAGGC
AGCGCGGCTATCGTGGCTGGCCACGACGGGCGTTCCTTGCGCAGCTGTGCTCGACGTTGTCACTGAAGCG
GGAAGGGACTGGCTGCTATTGGGCGAAGTGCCGGGGCAGGATCTCCTGTCATCTCACCTTGCTCCTGCCG
AGAAAGTATCCATCATGGCTGATGCAATGCGGCGGCTGCATACGCTTGATCCGGCTACCTGCCCATTCGA
CCACCAAGCGAAACATCGCATCGAGCGAGCACGTACTCGGATGGAAGCCGGTCTTGTCGATCAGGATGAT
CTGGACGAAGAGCATCAGGGGCTCGCGCCAGCCGAACTGTTCGCCAGGCTCAAGGCGCGCATGCCCGACG
GCGAGGATCTCGTCGTGACCCATGGCGATGCCTGCTTGCCGAATATCATGGTGGAAAATGGCCGCTTTTC
TGGATTCATCGACTGTGGCCGGCTGGGTGTGGCGGACCGCTATCAGGACATAGCGTTGGCTACCCGTGAT
ATTGCTGAAGAGCTTGGCGGCGAATGGGCTGACCGCTTCCTCGTGCTTTACGGTATCGCCGCTCCCGATT
CGCAGCGCATCGCCTTCTATCGCCTTCTTGACGAGTTCTTCTGAGCGGGACTCTGGGGTTCGAAATGACC
GACCAAGCGACGCCCAACCTGCCATCACGAGATTTCGATTCCACCGCCGCCTTCTATGAAAGGTTGGGCT
TCGGAATCGTTTTCCGGGACGCCGGCTGGATGATCCTCCAGCGCGGGGATCTCATGCTGGAGTTCTTCGC
CCACCCCAACTTGTTTATTGCAGCTTATAATGGTTACAAATAAAGCAATAGCATCACAAATTTCACAAAT
AAAGCATTTTTTTCACTGCATTCTAGTTGTGGTTTGTCCAAACTCATCAATGTATCTTATCATGTCTGTA
TACCGTCGACCTCTAGCTAGAGCTTGGCGTAATCATGGTCATAGCTGTTTCCTGTGTGAAATTGTTATCC
GCTCACAATTCCACACAACATACGAGCCGGAAGCATAAAGTGTAAAGCCTGGGGTGCCTAATGAGTGAGC
TAACTCACATTAATTGCGTTGCGCTCACTGCCCGCTTTCCAGTCGGGAAACCTGTCGTGCCAGCTGCATT
AATGAATCGGCCAACGCGCGGGGAGAGGCGGTTTGCGTATTGGGCGCTCTTCCGCTTCCTCGCTCACTGA
CTCGCTGCGCTCGGTCGTTCGGCTGCGGCGAGCGGTATCAGCTCACTCAAAGGCGGTAATACGGTTATCC
ACAGAATCAGGGGATAACGCAGGAAAGAACATGTGAGCAAAAGGCCAGCAAAAGGCCAGGAACCGTAAAA
AGGCCGCGTTGCTGGCGTTTTTCCATAGGCTCCGCCCCCCTGACGAGCATCACAAAAATCGACGCTCAAG
TCAGAGGTGGCGAAACCCGACAGGACTATAAAGATACCAGGCGTTTCCCCCTGGAAGCTCCCTCGTGCGC
TCTCCTGTTCCGACCCTGCCGCTTACCGGATACCTGTCCGCCTTTCTCCCTTCGGGAAGCGTGGCGCTTT
CTCAATGCTCACGCTGTAGGTATCTCAGTTCGGTGTAGGTCGTTCGCTCCAAGCTGGGCTGTGTGCACGA
ACCCCCCGTTCAGCCCGACCGCTGCGCCTTATCCGGTAACTATCGTCTTGAGTCCAACCCGGTAAGACAC
GACTTATCGCCACTGGCAGCAGCCACTGGTAACAGGATTAGCAGAGCGAGGTATGTAGGCGGTGCTACAG
AGTTCTTGAAGTGGTGGCCTAACTACGGCTACACTAGAAGGACAGTATTTGGTATCTGCGCTCTGCTGAA
GCCAGTTACCTTCGGAAAAAGAGTTGGTAGCTCTTGATCCGGCAAACAAACCACCGCTGGTAGCGGTGGT
TTTTTTGTTTGCAAGCAGCAGATTACGCGCAGAAAAAAAGGATCTCAAGAAGATCCTTTGATCTTTTCTA
CGGGGTCTGACGCTCAGTGGAACGAAAACTCACGTTAAGGGATTTTGGTCATGAGATTATCAAAAAGGAT
CTTCACCTAGATCCTTTTAAATTAAAAATGAAGTTTTAAATCAATCTAAAGTATATATGAGTAAACTTGG
TCTGACAGTTACCAATGCTTAATCAGTGAGGCACCTATCTCAGCGATCTGTCTATTTCGTTCATCCATAG
TTGCCTGACTCCCCGTCGTGTAGATAACTACGATACGGGAGGGCTTACCATCTGGCCCCAGTGCTGCAAT
GATACCGCGAGACCCACGCTCACCGGCTCCAGATTTATCAGCAATAAACCAGCCAGCCGGAAGGGCCGAG
CGCAGAAGTGGTCCTGCAACTTTATCCGCCTCCATCCAGTCTATTAATTGTTGCCGGGAAGCTAGAGTAA
GTAGTTCGCCAGTTAATAGTTTGCGCAACGTTGTTGCCATTGCTACAGGCATCGTGGTGTCACGCTCGTC
GTTTGGTATGGCTTCATTCAGCTCCGGTTCCCAACGATCAAGGCGAGTTACATGATCCCCCATGTTGTGC
AAAAAAGCGGTTAGCTCCTTCGGTCCTCCGATCGTTGTCAGAAGTAAGTTGGCCGCAGTGTTATCACTCA
TGGTTATGGCAGCACTGCATAATTCTCTTACTGTCATGCCATCCGTAAGATGCTTTTCTGTGACTGGTGA
GTACTCAACCAAGTCATTCTGAGAATAGTGTATGCGGCGACCGAGTTGCTCTTGCCCGGCGTCAATACGG
GATAATACCGCGCCACATAGCAGAACTTTAAAAGTGCTCATCATTGGAAAACGTTCTTCGGGGCGAAAAC
TCTCAAGGATCTTACCGCTGTTGAGATCCAGTTCGATGTAACCCACTCGTGCACCCAACTGATCTTCAGC
ATCTTTTACTTTCACCAGCGTTTCTGGGTGAGCAAAAACAGGAAGGCAAAATGCCGCAAAAAAGGGAATA
AGGGCGACACGGAAATGTTGAATACTCATACTCTTCCTTTTTCAATATTATTGAAGCATTTATCAGGGTT
ATTGTCTCATGAGCGGATACATATTTGAATGTATTTAGAAAAATAAACAAATAGGGGTTCCGCGCACATT
TCCCCGAAAAGTGCCACCTGACGTC
