>Addgene plasmid #62378 | FRE5Cf | addgene partial sequence | sequence record 156771 | CMV-F 5'-CGCAAATGGGCGGTAGGCGTG-3'
GCTCTCTGGCTAACTAGAGAACCCACTGCTTACTGGCTTATCGAAATTAATACGACTCACTATAGGGAGA
CCCAAGCTGGCTAGCGTTTAAACTTAAGCTTCCATGGATTACAAGGATGACGATGACAAGGGGGTACCTG
CCCCAAAAAAAAAACGCAAAGTGGAGGACCCAGTACCAGGATCCAATCGCGATACCGGTGTGCGCTCCTC
CAAGAACGTCATCAAGGAGTTCATGCGCTTCAAGGTGCGCATGGAGGGCACCGTGAACGGCCACGAGTTC
GAGATCGAGGGCGAGGGCGAGGGCCGCCCCTACGAGGGCCACAACACCGTGAAGCTGAAGGTGACCAAGG
GCGGCCCCCTGCCCTTCGCCTGGGACATCCTGTCCCCCCAGTTCCAGTACGGCTCCAAGGTGTACGTGAA
GCACCCCGCCGACATCCCCGACTACAAGAAGCTGTCCTTCCCCGAGGGCTTCAAGTGGGAGCGCGTGATG
AACTTCGAGGACGGCGGCGTGGTGACCGTGACCCAGGACTCCTCCCTGCAGGACGGCTGCTTCATCTACA
AGGTGAAGTTCATCGGCGTGAACTTCCCCTCCGACGGCCCCGTAATGCAGAAGAAGACCATGGGCTGGGA
GGCCTCCACCGAGCGCCTGTACCCCCGCGACGGCGTGCTGAAGGGCGAGATCCACAAGGCCCTGAAGCTG
AAGGACGGCGGCCACTACCTGGTGGAGTTCAAGTCCATCTACATGGCCAAGAAGCCCGTGCAGCTGCCCG
GCTACTACTACGTGGACTCCAAGCTGGACATCACCTCCCACAACGAGGACTACACCATCGTGGAGCAGTA
CGAGCGCACCGAGGGCCGCCACCACCTGT
