>Addgene plasmid #62378 | FRE5Cf | addgene partial sequence | sequence record 156772 | BGH-rev 5'-TAGAAGGCACAGTCGAGG-3'
GCTCGTCCATGCCGAGAGTGATCCCGGCGGCGGTCACGAACTCCAGCAGGACCATGTGATCGCGCTTCTC
GTTGGGGTCTTTGCTCAGGGCGGACTGGGTGCTCAGGTAGTGGTTGTCGGGCAGCAGCACGGGGCCGTCG
CCGATGGGGGTGTTCTGCTGGTAGTGGTCGGCGAGCTGCACGCTGCCGTCCTCGATGTTGTGGCGGATCT
TGAAGTTCACCTTGATGCCGTTCTTCTGCTTGTCGGCCATGATATAGACGTTGTGGCTGTTGTAGTTGTA
CTCCAGCTTGTGCCCCAGGATGTTGCCGTCCTCCTTGAAGTCGATGCCCTTCAGCTCGATGCGGTTCACC
AGGGTGTCGCCCTCGAACTTCACCTCGGCGCGGGTCTTGTAGTTGCCGTCGTCCTTGAAGAAGATGGTGC
GCTCCTGGACGTAGCCTTCGGGCATGGCGGACTTGAAGAAGTCGTGCTGCTTCATGTGGTCGGGGTAGCG
GCTGAAGCACTGCACGCCGTAGGTCAGGGTGGTCACGAGGGTGGGCCAGGGCACGGGCAGCTTGCCGGTG
GTGCAGATGAACTTCAGGGTCAGCTTGCCGTAGGTGGCATCGCCCTCGCCCTCGCCGGACACGCTGAACT
TGTGGCCGTTTACGTCGCCGTCCAGCTCGACCAGGATGGGCACCACCCCGGTGAACAGCTCCTCGCCCTT
GCTCACACCGCGGTCTACAGGAACAGGTGGTGGCGGCCCTCGGTGCGCTCGTACTGCTCCACGATGGTGT
AGTC
